Addgene plasmid #103151: LSB-hsa-let-7d-5p
Purpose: Used to sense miRNA activity using fluorescence based tools. hsa-let-7d-5p target in 3' UTR of of mKate. miRNA activity can be measured by the repression of mKate2 relative to EBFP2 fluorescent proteins . Plasmid is inherently unstable; please see Depositor Comments
Depositing lab: Ron Weiss. Depositing organization: Massachusetts Institute of Technology. Publication: A mixed antagonistic/synergistic miRNA repression model enables accurate predictions of multi-input miRNA sensor activity. Gam JJ, Babb J, Weiss R. Nat Commun. 2018 Jun 22;9(1):2430. doi: 10.1038/s41467-018-04575-0. PubMed 29934631.
Backbone
  Vector backbone: Low Sensor Backbone (LSB)
  Vector type: Mammalian Expression, Synthetic Biology
Growth in bacteria
  Bacterial resistance: Ampicillin and Kanamycin, 100 & 50 μg/mL
  Growth temperature: 30°C
  Growth strain: NEB Stable
  Copy number: High Copy
Gene/Insert
  Gene/Insert name: hsa-let-7d-5p target
  Species: H. sapiens (human)
  Entrez Gene: MIRLET7D (a.k.a. LET7D, MIRNLET7D, hsa-let-7d, let-7d)
  Promoter: EF-1a
  Cloning method: Gibson Cloning
Terms and licenses: Academic/Nonprofit Terms; Industry Terms: Not Available to Industry
Depositor comments: Please note that this plasmid is inherently unstable due to a repeating poly A element. We recommend performing a diagnostic digest on multiple colonies upon receipt. The depositors would like to note the presence of several discrepancies between the depositor sequence and physical plasmid sequence. In particular, the sequences upstream and downstream of the puromycin coding region have 10 bp insertions which do not affect the ability to perform puromycin selection. The sequences for those regions within the physical plasmids are as follows: Upstream of Puro: GAATTCGACCGCCTGTCTCAAGGTGCCACC; Downstream of Puro: GCTTTGAGACTACGCGTGAATTCACTCCTC.
How to cite: LSB-hsa-let-7d-5p was a gift from Ron Weiss (Addgene plasmid # 103151 ; http://n2t.net/addgene:103151 ; RRID:Addgene_103151)
