[The description below was written by a language model from this plasmid's Addgene catalogue record and pLannotate feature annotations shown in this document.]
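Description:
LSB-hsa-let-7d-5p is a mammalian expression plasmid of about 11 kb built on the Low Sensor Backbone (LSB), designed as a two-colour fluorescent sensor of microRNA activity for synthetic biology work. It replicates in E. coli from a high-copy ColE1/pUC-type origin and carries both ampicillin (bla) and kanamycin (aph(3')-Ia) resistance genes, with both antibiotics listed for selection. Lac promoter/operator and lacI fragments are also present as backbone remnants.

The payload consists of two parallel transcription units, each driven by the human EF-1α core promoter with its intron A and terminated by a rabbit β-globin polyadenylation signal. One unit expresses the red fluorescent protein mKate2 and, according to the record, carries a target site for human let-7d-5p in its 3' UTR. This site is not annotated separately, but would fall in the gap between the mKate2 coding sequence and its poly(A) signal. The other unit expresses the blue protein EBFP2 without a target and serves as an internal reference. When let-7d-5p is active in transfected cells, the mKate2 transcript is repressed, so the drop in mKate2 relative to EBFP2 fluorescence reports miRNA activity. Gateway attB1, attB2 and attB4 scars flanking the promoters and coding sequences reflect the modular assembly of the units.

A puromycin N-acetyltransferase gene with a third β-globin poly(A) signal allows puromycin selection in mammalian cells, although no promoter for it is annotated. The depositor warns that the repeated poly(A) element makes the plasmid inherently unstable. The depositor and sequenced records differ slightly, notably by short insertions flanking the puromycin coding region that reportedly do not impair selection.
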