Features (pLannotate 1.2.2; 28 found; start..end, strand, type, name):
     87..675     -  rep_origin     ori: high-copy-number ColE1/pMB1/pBR322/pUC origin of replication
    846..1706    -  CDS            AmpR: β-lactamase; bla; confers resistance to ampicillin, carbenicillin, and related antibiotics
   1707..1778    -  promoter       AmpR promoter: bla
   1857..2456    +  CDS            PuroR: puromycin N-acetyltransferase; pac from Streptomyces alboniger; confers resistance to puromycin
   2461..2541    +  CDS            HBB (fragment): HBB_PONPY - Experimental evidence at transcript level: Swiss-Prot protein existence level 2. Involved in oxygen transport from the lung to the various peripheral tissues. From Pongo pygmaeus (Bornean orangutan).
   2612..2667    +  polyA_signal   β-globin poly(A) signal: rabbit β-globin polyadenylation signal (Gil and Proudfoot, 1987)
   3646..3666    +  protein_bind   attB4: mutant version of attB; core recombination site for the Gateway® BP reaction BP Clonase™
   3734..3945    +  promoter       EF-1α core promoter: core promoter for human elongation factor EF-1α
   3946..4884    +  intron         EF-1α intron A: intron upstream of the start codon of human EF-1α
   4911..4931    +  protein_bind   attB1: mutant version of attB; core recombination site for the Gateway® BP reaction BP Clonase™
   4951..5646    +  CDS            mKate2: mKate2 is a basic (constitutively fluorescent) red fluorescent protein published in 2009, derived from Entacmaea quadricolor. It is reported to be a rapidly-maturing monomer with moderate acid sensitivity.
   5666..5690    -  protein_bind   attB2: mutant version of attB; recombination site for the Gateway® BP reaction BP Clonase™
   5834..5908    +  CDS            HBB (fragment): HBB_PONPY - Experimental evidence at transcript level: Swiss-Prot protein existence level 2. Involved in oxygen transport from the lung to the various peripheral tissues. From Pongo pygmaeus (Bornean orangutan).
   5979..6034    +  polyA_signal   β-globin poly(A) signal: rabbit β-globin polyadenylation signal (Gil and Proudfoot, 1987)
   6418..6443    +  misc_feature   SA: splice acceptor site
   7115..7135    +  protein_bind   attB4: mutant version of attB; core recombination site for the Gateway® BP reaction BP Clonase™
   7203..7414    +  promoter       EF-1α core promoter: core promoter for human elongation factor EF-1α
   7415..8353    +  intron         EF-1α intron A: intron upstream of the start codon of human EF-1α
   8380..8400    +  protein_bind   attB1: mutant version of attB; core recombination site for the Gateway® BP reaction BP Clonase™
   8411..9127    +  CDS            EBFP2: EBFP2 is a basic (constitutively fluorescent) blue fluorescent protein published in 2007, derived from Aequorea victoria. It is reported to be a rapidly-maturing monomer with moderate acid sensitivity.
   9135..9159    -  protein_bind   attB2: mutant version of attB; recombination site for the Gateway® BP reaction BP Clonase™
   9163..9243    +  CDS            HBB (fragment): HBB_PONPY - Experimental evidence at transcript level: Swiss-Prot protein existence level 2. Involved in oxygen transport from the lung to the various peripheral tissues. From Pongo pygmaeus (Bornean orangutan).
   9314..9369    +  polyA_signal   β-globin poly(A) signal: rabbit β-globin polyadenylation signal (Gil and Proudfoot, 1987)
   9752..9774    -  protein_bind   lac operator (fragment): The lac repressor binds to the lac operator to inhibit transcription in E. coli. This inhibition can be relieved by adding lactose or isopropyl-β-D-thiogalactopyranoside (IPTG). lac repressor encoded by lacI
   9778..9808    -  promoter       lac promoter: promoter for the E. coli lac operon
   9823..9844    -  protein_bind   CAP binding site: CAP binding activates transcription in the presence of cAMP. E. coli catabolite activator protein
   9857..9896    -  CDS            lacI (fragment): lac repressor; lacI; The lac repressor binds to the lac operator to inhibit transcription in E. coli. This inhibition can be relieved by adding lactose or isopropyl-β-D-thiogalactopyranoside (IPTG).
  10069..10878   +  CDS            KanR: aminoglycoside phosphotransferase; aph(3')-Ia; confers resistance to kanamycin in bacteria or G418 (Geneticin®) in eukaryotes
>Addgene plasmid #103151 | LSB-hsa-let-7d-5p | depositor full sequence | sequence record 195351 | Full Sequence
AATTGAGGGGATAACGCAGGAAAGAACATGTGAGCAAAAGGCCAGCAAAAGGCCAGGAACCGTAAAAAGG
CCGCGTTGCTGGCGTTTTTCCATAGGCTCCGCCCCCCTGACGAGCATCACAAAAATCGACGCTCAAGTCA
GAGGTGGCGAAACCCGACAGGACTATAAAGATACCAGGCGTTTCCCCCTGGAAGCTCCCTCGTGCGCTCT
CCTGTTCCGACCCTGCCGCTTACCGGATACCTGTCCGCCTTTCTCCCTTCGGGAAGCGTGGCGCTTTCTC
ATAGCTCACGCTGTAGGTATCTCAGTTCGGTGTAGGTCGTTCGCTCCAAGCTGGGCTGTGTGCACGAACC
CCCCGTTCAGCCCGACCGCTGCGCCTTATCCGGTAACTATCGTCTTGAGTCCAACCCGGTAAGACACGAC
TTATCGCCACTGGCAGCAGCCACTGGTAACAGGATTAGCAGAGCGAGGTATGTAGGCGGTGCTACAGAGT
TCTTGAAGTGGTGGCCTAACTACGGCTACACTAGAAGAACAGTATTTGGTATCTGCGCTCTGCTGAAGCC
AGTTACCTTCGGAAAAAGAGTTGGTAGCTCTTGATCCGGCAAACAAACCACCGCTGGTAGCGGTGGTTTT
TTTGTTTGCAAGCAGCAGATTACGCGCAGAAAAAAAGGATCTCAAGAAGATCCTTTGATCTTTTCTACGG
GGTCTGACGCTCAGTGGAACGAAAACTCACGTTAAGGGATTTTGGTCATGAGATTATCAAAAAGGATCTT
CACCTAGATCCTTTTAAATTAAAAATGAAGTTTTAAATCAATCTAAAGTATATATGAGTAAACTTGGTCT
GACAGTTACCAATGCTTAATCAGTGAGGCACCTATCTCAGCGATCTGTCTATTTCGTTCATCCATAGTTG
CCTGACTCCCCGTCGTGTAGATAACTACGATACGGGAGGGCTTACCATCTGGCCCCAGTGCTGCAATGAT
ACCGCGAGAACCACGCTCACCGGCTCCAGATTTATCAGCAATAAACCAGCCAGCCGGAAGGGCCGAGCGC
AGAAGTGGTCCTGCAACTTTATCCGCCTCCATCCAGTCTATTAATTGTTGCCGGGAAGCTAGAGTAAGTA
GTTCGCCAGTTAATAGTTTGCGCAACGTTGTTGCCATTGCTACAGGCATCGTGGTGTCACGCTCGTCGTT
TGGTATGGCTTCATTCAGCTCCGGTTCCCAACGATCAAGGCGAGTTACATGATCCCCCATGTTGTGCAAA
AAAGCGGTTAGCTCCTTCGGTCCTCCGATCGTTGTCAGAAGTAAGTTGGCCGCAGTGTTATCACTCATGG
TTATGGCAGCACTGCATAATTCTCTTACTGTCATGCCATCCGTAAGATGCTTTTCTGTGACTGGTGAGTA
CTCAACCAAGTCATTCTGAGAATAGTGTATGCGGCGACCGAGTTGCTCTTGCCCGGCGTCAATACGGGAT
AATACCGCGCCACATAGCAGAACTTTAAAAGTGCTCATCATTGGAAAACGTTCTTCGGGGCGAAAACTCT
CAAGGATCTTACCGCTGTTGAGATCCAGTTCGATGTAACCCACTCGTGCACCCAACTGATCTTCAGCATC
TTTTACTTTCACCAGCGTTTCTGGGTGAGCAAAAACAGGAAGGCAAAATGCCGCAAAAAAGGGAATAAGG
GCGACACGGAAATGTTGAATACTCATACTCTTCCTTTTTCAATATTATTGAAGCATTTATCAGGGTTATT
GTCTCATGAGCGGATACATATTTGAATGTAGCTCCGAATTTCTCGAGGGCTTGTCGACGACGGCGGTCTC
CGTCGTCAGGATCATGAATTCGACCCGCCTGCCACCATGACCGAGTACAAGCCCACGGTGCGCCTCGCCA
CCCGCGACGACGTCCCCCGGGCCGTACGCACCCTCGCCGCCGCGTTCGCCGACTACCCCGCCACGCGCCA
CACCGTCGACCCGGACCGCCACATCGAGCGGGTCACCGAGCTGCAAGAACTCTTCCTCACGCGCGTCGGG
CTCGACATCGGCAAGGTGTGGGTCGCGGACGACGGCGCCGCGGTGGCGGTCTGGACCACGCCGGAGAGCG
TCGAAGCGGGGGCGGTGTTCGCCGAGATCGGCCCGCGCATGGCCGAGTTGAGCGGTTCCCGGCTGGCCGC
GCAGCAACAGATGGAAGGCCTCCTGGCGCCGCACCGGCCCAAGGAGCCCGCGTGGTTCCTGGCCACCGTC
GGCGTCTCGCCCGACCACCAGGGCAAGGGTCTGGGCAGCGCCGTCGTGCTCCCCGGAGTGGAGGCGGCCG
AGCGCGCCGGGGTGCCCGCCTTCCTGGAGACATCCGCGCCCCGCAACCTCCCCTTCTACGAGCGGCTCGG
CTTCACCGTCACCGCCGACGTCGAGGTGCCCGAAGGACCGCGCACCTGGTGCATGACCCGCAAGCCCGGT
GCCTGATACGCGTGAATTCACTCCTCAGGTGCAGGCTGCCTATCAGAAGGTGGTGGCTGGTGTGGCCAAT
GCCCTGGCTCACAAATACCACTGAGATCTTTTTCCCTCTGCCAAAAATTATGGGGACATCATGAAGCCCC
TTGAGCATCTGACTTCTGGCTAATAAAGGAAATTTATTTTCATTGCAATAGTGTGTTGGAATTTTTTGTG
TCTCTCACTCGGAAGGACATATGGGAGGGCAAATCATTTAAAACATCAGAATGAGTATTTGGTTTAGAGT
TTGGCAACATATGCCCATATGCTGGCTGCCATGAACAAAGGTTGGCTATAAAGAGGTCATCAGTATATGA
AACAGCCCCCTGCTGTCCATTCCTTATTCCATAGAAAAGCCTTGACTTGAGGTTAGATTTTTTTTATATT
TTGTTTTGTGTTATTTTTTTCTTTAACATCCCTAAAATTTTCCTTACATGTTTTACTAGCCAGATTTTTC
CTCCTCTCCTGACTACTCCCAGTCATAGCTGTCCCTCTTCTCTTATGGAGATCCCTCGACCTGCAGCCCA
AGCTTGAATTCTCTAGAATTACCCTGTTATCCCTATGCTTGGTTTACCGAGCTCTTATTGGTTTTCAAAC
TTCATTGACTGTGCCCAACGCGCCTGGGAGCTCACGGGGACAGCCCCCCCCCAAAGCCCCCAGGGATGTA
ATTACGTCCCTCCCCCGCTAGGGGGCAGCAGCGAGCCGCCCGGGGCTCCGCTCCGGTCCGGCGCTCCCCC
CGCATCCCCGAGCCGGCAGCGTGCGGGGACAGCCCGGGCACGGGGAAGGTGGCACGGGATCGCTTTCCTC
TGAACGCTTCTCGCTGCTCTTTGAGCCTGCAGACACCTGGGGGGATACGGGGAAAAAGCTAGGCTGAAAG
ACCGGTTCTTAGAATGACACGCGCCTGGGAGCTCACGGGGACAGCCCCCCCCCAAAGCCCCCAGGGATGT
AATTACGTCCCTCCCCCGCTAGGGGGCAGCAGCGAGCCGCCCGGGGCTCCGCTCCGGTCCGGCGCTCCCC
CCGCATCCCCGAGCCGGCAGCGTGCGGGGACAGCCCGGGCACGGGGAAGGTGGCACGGGATCGCTTTCCT
CTGAACGCTTCTCGCTGCTCTTTGAGCCTGCAGACACCTGGGGGGATACGGGGAAAAAGCTAACTTCTGA
GACGACAACTTTGTATAGAAAAGTTGGCTCCGAATTCGCCCTTGACAGCAGAGATCCAGTTTGGTTAATT
AATTGGCTCCGGTGCCCGTCAGTGGGCAGAGCGCACATCGCCCACAGTCCCCGAGAAGTTGTGGGGAGGG
GTCGGCAATTGAACCGGTGCCTAGAGAAGGTGGCGCGGGGTAAACTGGGAAAGTGATGTCGTGTACTGGC
TCCGCCTTTTTCCCGAGGGTGGGGGAGAACCGTATATAAGTGCAGTAGTCGCCGTGAACGTTCTTTTTCG
CAACGGGTTTGCCGCCAGAACACAGGTAAGTGCCGTGTGTGGTTCCCGCGGGCCTGGCCTCTTTACGGGT
TATGGCCCTTGCGTGCCTTGAATTACTTCCACCTGGCTGCAGTACGTGATTCTTGATCCCGAGCTTCGGG
TTGGAAGTGGGTGGGAGAGTTCGAGGCCTTGCGCTTAAGGAGCCCCTTCGCCTCGTGCTTGAGTTGAGGC
CTGGCCTGGGCGCTGGGGCCGCCGCGTGCGAATCTGGTGGCACCTTCGCGCCTGTCTCGCTGCTTTCGAT
AAGTCTCTAGCCATTTAAAATTTTTGATGACCTGCTGCGACGCTTTTTTTCTGGCAAGATAGTCTTGTAA
ATGCGGGCCAAGATCTGCACACTGGTATTTCGGTTTTTGGGGCCGCGGGCGGCGACGGGGCCCGTGCGTC
CCAGCGCACATGTTCGGCGAGGCGGGGCCTGCGAGCGCGGCCACCGAGAATCGGACGGGGGTAGTCTCAA
GCTGGCCGGCCTGCTCTGGTGCCTGGCCTCGCGCCGCCGTGTATCGCCCCGCCCTGGGCGGCAAGGCTGG
CCCGGTCGGCACCAGTTGCGTGAGCGGAAAGATGGCCGCTTCCCGGCCCTGCTGCAGGGAGCTCAAAATG
GAGGACGCGGCGCTCGGGAGAGCGGGCGGGTGAGTCACCCACACAAAGGAAAAGGGCCTTTCCGTCCTCA
GCCGTCGCTTCATGTGACTCCACGGAGTACCGGGCGCCGTCCAGGCACCTCGATTAGTTCTCGAGCTTTT
GGAGTACGTCGTCTTTAGGTTGGGGGGAGGGGTTTTATGCGATGGAGTTTCCCCACACTGAGTGGGTGGA
GACTGAAGTTAGGCCAGCTTGGCACTTGATGTAATTCTCCTTGGAATTTGCCCTTTTTGAGTTTGGATCT
TGGTTCATTCTCAAGCCTCAGACAGTGGTTCAAAGTTTTTTTCTTCCATTTCAGGTGTCGTGAGAAGGGC
GAATTCGACCCAAGTTTGTACAAAAAAGCAGGCTGGATCCAGGTGCCACCATGGTGAGCGAGCTGATTAA
GGAGAACATGCACATGAAGCTGTACATGGAGGGCACCGTGAACAACCACCACTTCAAGTGCACATCCGAG
GGCGAAGGCAAGCCCTACGAGGGCACCCAGACCATGAGAATCAAGGCGGTCGAGGGCGGCCCTCTCCCCT
TCGCCTTCGACATCCTGGCTACCAGCTTCATGTACGGCAGCAAAACCTTCATCAACCACACCCAGGGCAT
CCCCGACTTCTTTAAGCAGTCCTTCCCCGAGGGCTTCACATGGGAGAGAGTCACCACATACGAAGATGGG
GGCGTGCTGACCGCTACCCAGGACACCAGCCTCCAGGACGGCTGCCTCATCTACAACGTCAAGATCAGAG
GGGTGAACTTCCCATCCAACGGCCCTGTGATGCAGAAGAAAACACTCGGCTGGGAGGCCTCCACCGAGAC
ACTGTACCCCGCTGACGGCGGCCTGGAAGGCAGAGCCGACATGGCCCTGAAGCTCGTGGGCGGGGGCCAC
CTGATCTGCAACCTTAAGACCACATACAGATCCAAGAAACCCGCTAAGAACCTCAAGATGCCCGGCGTCT
ACTATGTGGACAGGAGACTGGAAAGAATCAAGGAGGCCGACAAAGAGACATACGTCGAGCAGCACGAGGT
GGCTGTGGCCAGATACTGCGACCTCCCTAGCAAACTGGGGCACAAACTTAATTGAGAATTCTACCACCCA
GCTTTCTTGTACAAAGTGGTACGTCTCAAGACCAGAGGTCTCTGCTTTAATTCTCAACTATGCAACCTAC
TACCTCTAACTATGCAACCTACTACCTCTAACTATGCAACCTACTACCTCTAACTATGCAACCTACTACC
TCTCAACCAGAAGAGACCTGTGCTTCACTCCTCAGGTGCAGGCTGCCTATCAGAAGGTGGTGGCTGGTGT
GGCCAATGCCCTGGCTCACAAATACCACTGAGATCTTTTTCCCTCTGCCAAAAATTATGGGGACATCATG
AAGCCCCTTGAGCATCTGACTTCTGGCTAATAAAGGAAATTTATTTTCATTGCAATAGTGTGTTGGAATT
TTTTGTGTCTCTCACTCGGAAGGACATATGGGAGGGCAAATCATTTAAAACATCAGAATGAGTATTTGGT
TTAGAGTTTGGCAACATATGCCCATATGCTGGCTGCCATGAACAAAGGTTGGCTATAAAGAGGTCATCAG
TATATGAAACAGCCCCCTGCTGTCCATTCCTTATTCCATAGAAAAGCCTTGACTTGAGGTTAGATTTTTT
TTATATTTTGTTTTGTGTTATTTTTTTCTTTAACATCCCTAAAATTTTCCTTACATGTTTTACTAGCCAG
ATTTTTCCTCCTCTCCTGACTACTCCCAGTCATAGCTGTCCCTCTTCTCTTATGGAGATCCCGAGCGGTG
CGTTTTTATGCTTGTAGTATTGTATAATGTTTTTAAGATCCAAGCTTCTGACCTCTTCTCTTCCTCCCAC
AGGGCCTCGAGACAATTGCATCGATGGTACCAGTGAAAGTCTGCAATGAATTCGAGTTGGCGCGCCTGTC
ATTCTAAATCTCTCTTTCAGCCTAAAGCTTTTTCCCCGTATCCCCCCAGGTGTCTGCAGGCTCAAAGAGC
AGCGAGAAGCGTTCAGAGGAAAGCGATCCCGTGCCACCTTCCCCGTGCCCGGGCTGTCCCCGCACGCTGC
CGGCTCGGGGATGCGGGGGGAGCGCCGGACCGGAGCGGAGCCCCGGGCGGCTCGCTGCTGCCCCCTAGCG
GGGGAGGGACGTAATTACATCCCTGGGGGCTTTGGGAGGGGGCTGTCCCCGTGAGCTCCCAGGCGCGCCT
GTCATTCTAAATCTCTCTTTCAGCCTAAAGCTTTTTCCCCGTATCCCCCCAGGTGTCTGCAGGCTCAAAG
AGCAGCGAGAAGCGTTCAGAGGAAAGCGATCCCGTGCCACCTTCCCCGTGCCCGGGCTGTCCCCGCACGC
TGCCGGCTCGGGGATGCGGGGGGAGCGCCGGACCGGAGCGGAGCCCCGGGCGGCTCGCTGCTGCCCCCTA
GCGGGGGAGGGACGTAATTACATCCCTGGGGGCTTTGGGGGGGGGCTGTCCCCGTGAGCTCCCAGGCGCG
CCAACTCGGTACCGTATCGATGTCGACGTTAACGCTAGTGATATCAACTTTGTATAGAAAAGTTGGCTCC
GAATTCGCCCTTGACAGCAGAGATCCAGTTTGGTTAATTAATTGGCTCCGGTGCCCGTCAGTGGGCAGAG
CGCACATCGCCCACAGTCCCCGAGAAGTTGTGGGGAGGGGTCGGCAATTGAACCGGTGCCTAGAGAAGGT
GGCGCGGGGTAAACTGGGAAAGTGATGTCGTGTACTGGCTCCGCCTTTTTCCCGAGGGTGGGGGAGAACC
GTATATAAGTGCAGTAGTCGCCGTGAACGTTCTTTTTCGCAACGGGTTTGCCGCCAGAACACAGGTAAGT
GCCGTGTGTGGTTCCCGCGGGCCTGGCCTCTTTACGGGTTATGGCCCTTGCGTGCCTTGAATTACTTCCA
CCTGGCTGCAGTACGTGATTCTTGATCCCGAGCTTCGGGTTGGAAGTGGGTGGGAGAGTTCGAGGCCTTG
CGCTTAAGGAGCCCCTTCGCCTCGTGCTTGAGTTGAGGCCTGGCCTGGGCGCTGGGGCCGCCGCGTGCGA
ATCTGGTGGCACCTTCGCGCCTGTCTCGCTGCTTTCGATAAGTCTCTAGCCATTTAAAATTTTTGATGAC
CTGCTGCGACGCTTTTTTTCTGGCAAGATAGTCTTGTAAATGCGGGCCAAGATCTGCACACTGGTATTTC
GGTTTTTGGGGCCGCGGGCGGCGACGGGGCCCGTGCGTCCCAGCGCACATGTTCGGCGAGGCGGGGCCTG
CGAGCGCGGCCACCGAGAATCGGACGGGGGTAGTCTCAAGCTGGCCGGCCTGCTCTGGTGCCTGGCCTCG
CGCCGCCGTGTATCGCCCCGCCCTGGGCGGCAAGGCTGGCCCGGTCGGCACCAGTTGCGTGAGCGGAAAG
ATGGCCGCTTCCCGGCCCTGCTGCAGGGAGCTCAAAATGGAGGACGCGGCGCTCGGGAGAGCGGGCGGGT
GAGTCACCCACACAAAGGAAAAGGGCCTTTCCGTCCTCAGCCGTCGCTTCATGTGACTCCACGGAGTACC
GGGCGCCGTCCAGGCACCTCGATTAGTTCTCGAGCTTTTGGAGTACGTCGTCTTTAGGTTGGGGGGAGGG
GTTTTATGCGATGGAGTTTCCCCACACTGAGTGGGTGGAGACTGAAGTTAGGCCAGCTTGGCACTTGATG
TAATTCTCCTTGGAATTTGCCCTTTTTGAGTTTGGATCTTGGTTCATTCTCAAGCCTCAGACAGTGGTTC
AAAGTTTTTTTCTTCCATTTCAGGTGTCGTGAGAAGGGCGAATTCGACCCAAGTTTGTACAAAAAAGCAG
GCTCGCCACCATGGTGAGCAAGGGCGAGGAGCTGTTCACCGGGGTGGTGCCCATCCTGGTCGAGCTGGAC
GGCGACGTAAACGGCCACAAGTTCAGCGTGAGGGGCGAGGGCGAGGGCGATGCCACCAACGGCAAGCTGA
CCCTGAAGTTCATCTGCACCACCGGCAAGCTGCCCGTGCCCTGGCCCACCCTCGTGACCACCCTGAGCCA
CGGCGTGCAGTGCTTCGCCCGCTACCCCGACCACATGAAGCAGCACGACTTCTTCAAGTCCGCCATGCCC
GAAGGCTACGTCCAGGAGCGCACCATCTTCTTCAAGGACGACGGCACCTACAAGACCCGCGCCGAGGTGA
AGTTCGAGGGCGACACCCTAGTGAACCGCATCGAGCTGAAGGGCGTCGACTTCAAGGAGGACGGCAACAT
CCTGGGGCACAAGCTGGAGTACAACTTCAACAGCCACAACATCTATATCATGGCCGTCAAGCAGAAGAAC
GGCATCAAGGTGAACTTCAAGATCCGCCACAACGTGGAGGACGGCAGCGTGCAGCTCGCCGACCACTACC
AGCAGAACACCCCCATCGGCGACGGCCCCGTGCTGCTGCCCGACAGCCACTACCTGAGCACCCAGTCCGT
GCTGAGCAAAGACCCCAACGAGAAGCGCGATCACATGGTCCTGCTGGAGTTCCGCACCGCCGCCGGGATC
ACTCTCGGCATGGACGAGCTGTACAAGTAATACCACCCAGCTTTCTTGTACAAAGTGGTACGCGTGAATT
CACTCCTCAGGTGCAGGCTGCCTATCAGAAGGTGGTGGCTGGTGTGGCCAATGCCCTGGCTCACAAATAC
CACTGAGATCTTTTTCCCTCTGCCAAAAATTATGGGGACATCATGAAGCCCCTTGAGCATCTGACTTCTG
GCTAATAAAGGAAATTTATTTTCATTGCAATAGTGTGTTGGAATTTTTTGTGTCTCTCACTCGGAAGGAC
ATATGGGAGGGCAAATCATTTAAAACATCAGAATGAGTATTTGGTTTAGAGTTTGGCAACATATGCCCAT
ATGCTGGCTGCCATGAACAAAGGTTGGCTATAAAGAGGTCATCAGTATATGAAACAGCCCCCTGCTGTCC
ATTCCTTATTCCATAGAAAAGCCTTGACTTGAGGTTAGATTTTTTTTATATTTTGTTTTGTGTTATTTTT
TTCTTTAACATCCCTAAAATTTTCCTTACATGTTTTACTAGCCAGATTTTTCCTCCTCTCCTGACTACTC
CCAGTCATAGCTGTCCCTCTTCTCTTATGGAGATCCCTCGACCTGCAGCCCAAGCTTGGCGTAATCATGG
TCATAGCTGTTTCCTGTGTGAAATTGTTATCCGCTCACAATTCCACACAACATACGAGCCGGAAGCATAA
AGTGTAAAGCCTGGGGTGCCTAATGAGTGAGCTAACTCACATTAATTGCGTTGCGCTCACTGCCCGCTTT
CCAGTCGGGAAACCTGTCGTGCCAGCGGATCGACAGTACTAAGCTTGGTCTAATACCCAATCTCTCGTCT
TATCCAGATGTTTTATACGCCTCTGGCCCGTGTCTCAAAATCTCTGATGTTACATTGCACAAGATAAAAT
AATATCATCATGAACAATAAAACTGTCTGCTTACATAAACAGTAATACAAGGGGTGTTATGAGCCATATT
CAACGGGAAACGTCGAGGCCGCGATTAAATTCCAACATGGATGCTGATTTATATGGGTATAAATGGGCTC
GCGATAATGTCGGGCAATCAGGTGCGACAATCTATCGCTTGTATGGGAAGCCCGATGCGCCAGAGTTGTT
TCTGAAACATGGCAAAGGTAGCGTTGCCAATGATGTTACAGATGAGATGGTCAGACTAAACTGGCTGACG
GAATTTATGCCTCTTCCGACCATCAAGCATTTTATCCGTACTCCTGATGATGCATGGTTACTCACCACTG
CGATCCCCGGAAAAACAGCATTCCAGGTATTAGAAGAATATCCTGATTCAGGTGAAAATATTGTTGATGC
GCTGGCAGTGTTCCTGCGCCGGTTGCATTCGATTCCTGTTTGTAATTGTCCTTTTAACAGCGATCGCGTA
TTTCGTCTCGCTCAGGCGCAATCACGAATGAATAACGGTTTGGTTGATGCGAGTGATTTTGATGACGAGC
GTAATGGCTGGCCTGTTGAACAAGTCTGGAAAGAAATGCATAAACTTTTGCCATTCTCACCGGATTCAGT
CGTCACTCATGGTGATTTCTCACTTGATAACCTTATTTTTGACGAGGGGAAATTAATAGGTTGTATTGAT
GTTGGACGAGTCGGAATCGCAGACCGATACCAGGATCTTGCCATCCTATGGAACTGCCTCGGTGAGTTTT
CTCCTTCATTACAGAAACGGCTTTTTCAAAAATATGGTATTGATAATCCTGATATGAATAAATTGCAGTT
TCATTTGATGCTCGATGAGTTTTTCTAATCAGAATTGGTTAATTGGTTGTAACACTGGCAGAGCATTACG
CTGACTTGACGGGACGGCGCAAGCTCATGACCAAAATCCCTTAACGTGAGTTACGCGTCGTTCCACTGAG
CGTCAGAGGTATCACTAGTATTACAGAGGTAAGTTATAACAGTCGCCTAACCC
