Features (pLannotate 1.2.2; 28 found; start..end, strand, type, name):
     20..231     +  promoter       EF-1α core promoter: core promoter for human elongation factor EF-1α
    232..1170    +  intron         EF-1α intron A: intron upstream of the start codon of human EF-1α
   1197..1217    +  protein_bind   attB1: mutant version of attB; core recombination site for the Gateway® BP reaction BP Clonase™
   1237..1932    +  CDS            mKate2: mKate2 is a basic (constitutively fluorescent) red fluorescent protein published in 2009, derived from Entacmaea quadricolor. It is reported to be a rapidly-maturing monomer with moderate acid sensitivity.
   1952..1976    -  protein_bind   attB2: mutant version of attB; recombination site for the Gateway® BP reaction BP Clonase™
   2120..2194    +  CDS            HBB (fragment): HBB_PONPY - Experimental evidence at transcript level: Swiss-Prot protein existence level 2. Involved in oxygen transport from the lung to the various peripheral tissues. From Pongo pygmaeus (Bornean orangutan).
   2265..2320    +  polyA_signal   β-globin poly(A) signal: rabbit β-globin polyadenylation signal (Gil and Proudfoot, 1987)
   2704..2729    +  misc_feature   SA: splice acceptor site
   3401..3421    +  protein_bind   attB4: mutant version of attB; core recombination site for the Gateway® BP reaction BP Clonase™
   3489..3700    +  promoter       EF-1α core promoter: core promoter for human elongation factor EF-1α
   3701..4639    +  intron         EF-1α intron A: intron upstream of the start codon of human EF-1α
   4666..4686    +  protein_bind   attB1: mutant version of attB; core recombination site for the Gateway® BP reaction BP Clonase™
   4700..5416    +  CDS            EBFP2: EBFP2 is a basic (constitutively fluorescent) blue fluorescent protein published in 2007, derived from Aequorea victoria. It is reported to be a rapidly-maturing monomer with moderate acid sensitivity.
   5421..5445    -  protein_bind   attB2: mutant version of attB; recombination site for the Gateway® BP reaction BP Clonase™
   5449..5529    +  CDS            HBB (fragment): HBB_PONPY - Experimental evidence at transcript level: Swiss-Prot protein existence level 2. Involved in oxygen transport from the lung to the various peripheral tissues. From Pongo pygmaeus (Bornean orangutan).
   5600..5655    +  polyA_signal   β-globin poly(A) signal: rabbit β-globin polyadenylation signal (Gil and Proudfoot, 1987)
   6038..6060    -  protein_bind   lac operator (fragment): The lac repressor binds to the lac operator to inhibit transcription in E. coli. This inhibition can be relieved by adding lactose or isopropyl-β-D-thiogalactopyranoside (IPTG). lac repressor encoded by lacI
   6064..6094    -  promoter       lac promoter: promoter for the E. coli lac operon
   6109..6130    -  protein_bind   CAP binding site: CAP binding activates transcription in the presence of cAMP. E. coli catabolite activator protein
   6143..6182    -  CDS            lacI (fragment): lac repressor; lacI; The lac repressor binds to the lac operator to inhibit transcription in E. coli. This inhibition can be relieved by adding lactose or isopropyl-β-D-thiogalactopyranoside (IPTG).
   6355..7164    +  CDS            KanR: aminoglycoside phosphotransferase; aph(3')-Ia; confers resistance to kanamycin in bacteria or G418 (Geneticin®) in eukaryotes
   7416..8004    -  rep_origin     ori: high-copy-number ColE1/pMB1/pBR322/pUC origin of replication
   8175..9035    -  CDS            AmpR: β-lactamase; bla; confers resistance to ampicillin, carbenicillin, and related antibiotics
   9036..9107    -  promoter       AmpR promoter: bla
   9192..9791    +  CDS            PuroR: puromycin N-acetyltransferase; pac from Streptomyces alboniger; confers resistance to puromycin
   9806..9886    +  CDS            HBB (fragment): HBB_PONPY - Experimental evidence at transcript level: Swiss-Prot protein existence level 2. Involved in oxygen transport from the lung to the various peripheral tissues. From Pongo pygmaeus (Bornean orangutan).
   9957..10012   +  polyA_signal   β-globin poly(A) signal: rabbit β-globin polyadenylation signal (Gil and Proudfoot, 1987)
  10983..11003   +  protein_bind   attB4: mutant version of attB; core recombination site for the Gateway® BP reaction BP Clonase™
>Addgene plasmid #103151 | LSB-hsa-let-7d-5p | addgene full sequence | sequence record 213230 | Addgene NGS Result
GGCTCCGGTGCCCGTCAGTGGGCAGAGCGCACATCGCCCACAGTCCCCGAGAAGTTGTGGGGAGGGGTCG
GCAATTGAACCGGTGCCTAGAGAAGGTGGCGCGGGGTAAACTGGGAAAGTGATGTCGTGTACTGGCTCCG
CCTTTTTCCCGAGGGTGGGGGAGAACCGTATATAAGTGCAGTAGTCGCCGTGAACGTTCTTTTTCGCAAC
GGGTTTGCCGCCAGAACACAGGTAAGTGCCGTGTGTGGTTCCCGCGGGCCTGGCCTCTTTACGGGTTATG
GCCCTTGCGTGCCTTGAATTACTTCCACCTGGCTGCAGTACGTGATTCTTGATCCCGAGCTTCGGGTTGG
AAGTGGGTGGGAGAGTTCGAGGCCTTGCGCTTAAGGAGCCCCTTCGCCTCGTGCTTGAGTTGAGGCCTGG
CCTGGGCGCTGGGGCCGCCGCGTGCGAATCTGGTGGCACCTTCGCGCCTGTCTCGCTGCTTTCGATAAGT
CTCTAGCCATTTAAAATTTTTGATGACCTGCTGCGACGCTTTTTTTCTGGCAAGATAGTCTTGTAAATGC
GGGCCAAGATCTGCACACTGGTATTTCGGTTTTTGGGGCCGCGGGCGGCGACGGGGCCCGTGCGTCCCAG
CGCACATGTTCGGCGAGGCGGGGCCTGCGAGCGCGGCCACCGAGAATCGGACGGGGGTAGTCTCAAGCTG
GCCGGCCTGCTCTGGTGCCTGGCCTCGCGCCGCCGTGTATCGCCCCGCCCTGGGCGGCAAGGCTGGCCCG
GTCGGCACCAGTTGCGTGAGCGGAAAGATGGCCGCTTCCCGGCCCTGCTGCAGGGAGCTCAAAATGGAGG
ACGCGGCGCTCGGGAGAGCGGGCGGGTGAGTCACCCACACAAAGGAAAAGGGCCTTTCCGTCCTCAGCCG
TCGCTTCATGTGACTCCACGGAGTACCGGGCGCCGTCCAGGCACCTCGATTAGTTCTCGAGCTTTTGGAG
TACGTCGTCTTTAGGTTGGGGGGAGGGGTTTTATGCGATGGAGTTTCCCCACACTGAGTGGGTGGAGACT
GAAGTTAGGCCAGCTTGGCACTTGATGTAATTCTCCTTGGAATTTGCCCTTTTTGAGTTTGGATCTTGGT
TCATTCTCAAGCCTCAGACAGTGGTTCAAAGTTTTTTTCTTCCATTTCAGGTGTCGTGAGAAGGGCGAAT
TCGACCCAAGTTTGTACAAAAAAGCAGGCTGGATCCAGGTGCCACCATGGTGAGCGAGCTGATTAAGGAG
AACATGCACATGAAGCTGTACATGGAGGGCACCGTGAACAACCACCACTTCAAGTGCACATCCGAGGGCG
AAGGCAAGCCCTACGAGGGCACCCAGACCATGAGAATCAAGGCGGTCGAGGGCGGCCCTCTCCCCTTCGC
CTTCGACATCCTGGCTACCAGCTTCATGTACGGCAGCAAAACCTTCATCAACCACACCCAGGGCATCCCC
GACTTCTTTAAGCAGTCCTTCCCCGAGGGCTTCACATGGGAGAGAGTCACCACATACGAAGATGGGGGCG
TGCTGACCGCTACCCAGGACACCAGCCTCCAGGACGGCTGCCTCATCTACAACGTCAAGATCAGAGGGGT
GAACTTCCCATCCAACGGCCCTGTGATGCAGAAGAAAACACTCGGCTGGGAGGCCTCCACCGAGACACTG
TACCCCGCTGACGGCGGCCTGGAAGGCAGAGCCGACATGGCCCTGAAGCTCGTGGGCGGGGGCCACCTGA
TCTGCAACCTTAAGACCACATACAGATCCAAGAAACCCGCTAAGAACCTCAAGATGCCCGGCGTCTACTA
TGTGGACAGGAGACTGGAAAGAATCAAGGAGGCCGACAAAGAGACATACGTCGAGCAGCACGAGGTGGCT
GTGGCCAGATACTGCGACCTCCCTAGCAAACTGGGGCACAAACTTAATTGAGAATTCTACCACCCAGCTT
TCTTGTACAAAGTGGTACGTCTCAAGACCAGAGGTCTCTGCTTTAATTCTCAACTATGCAACCTACTACC
TCTAACTATGCAACCTACTACCTCTAACTATGCAACCTACTACCTCTAACTATGCAACCTACTACCTCTC
AACCAGAAGAGACCTGTGCTTCACTCCTCAGGTGCAGGCTGCCTATCAGAAGGTGGTGGCTGGTGTGGCC
AATGCCCTGGCTCACAAATACCACTGAGATCTTTTTCCCTCTGCCAAAAATTATGGGGACATCATGAAGC
CCCTTGAGCATCTGACTTCTGGCTAATAAAGGAAATTTATTTTCATTGCAATAGTGTGTTGGAATTTTTT
GTGTCTCTCACTCGGAAGGACATATGGGAGGGCAAATCATTTAAAACATCAGAATGAGTATTTGGTTTAG
AGTTTGGCAACATATGCCCATATGCTGGCTGCCATGAACAAAGGTTGGCTATAAAGAGGTCATCAGTATA
TGAAACAGCCCCCTGCTGTCCATTCCTTATTCCATAGAAAAGCCTTGACTTGAGGTTAGATTTTTTTTAT
ATTTTGTTTTGTGTTATTTTTTTCTTTAACATCCCTAAAATTTTCCTTACATGTTTTACTAGCCAGATTT
TTCCTCCTCTCCTGACTACTCCCAGTCATAGCTGTCCCTCTTCTCTTATGGAGATCCCGAGCGGTGCGTT
TTTATGCTTGTAGTATTGTATAATGTTTTTAAGATCCAAGCTTCTGACCTCTTCTCTTCCTCCCACAGGG
CCTCGAGACAATTGCATCGATGGTACCAGTGAAAGTCTGCAATGAATTCGAGTTGGCGCGCCTGTCATTC
TAAATCTCTCTTTCAGCCTAAAGCTTTTTCCCCGTATCCCCCCAGGTGTCTGCAGGCTCAAAGAGCAGCG
AGAAGCGTTCAGAGGAAAGCGATCCCGTGCCACCTTCCCCGTGCCCGGGCTGTCCCCGCACGCTGCCGGC
TCGGGGATGCGGGGGGAGCGCCGGACCGGAGCGGAGCCCCGGGCGGCTCGCTGCTGCCCCCTAGCGGGGG
AGGGACGTAATTACATCCCTGGGGGCTTTGGGAGGGGGCTGTCCCCGTGAGCTCCCAGGCGCGCCTGTCA
TTCTAAATCTCTCTTTCAGCCTAAAGCTTTTTCCCCGTATCCCCCCAGGTGTCTGCAGGCTCAAAGAGCA
GCGAGAAGCGTTCAGAGGAAAGCGATCCCGTGCCACCTTCCCCGTGCCCGGGCTGTCCCCGCACGCTGCC
GGCTCGGGGATGCGGGGGGAGCGCCGGACCGGAGCGGAGCCCCGGGCGGCTCGCTGCTGCCCCCTAGCGG
GGGAGGGACGTAATTACATCCCTGGGGGCTTTGGGGGGGGGCTGTCCCCGTGAGCTCCCAGGCGCGCCAA
CTCGGTACCGTATCGATGTCGACGTTAACGCTAGTGATATCAACTTTGTATAGAAAAGTTGGCTCCGAAT
TCGCCCTTGACAGCAGAGATCCAGTTTGGTTAATTAATTGGCTCCGGTGCCCGTCAGTGGGCAGAGCGCA
CATCGCCCACAGTCCCCGAGAAGTTGTGGGGAGGGGTCGGCAATTGAACCGGTGCCTAGAGAAGGTGGCG
CGGGGTAAACTGGGAAAGTGATGTCGTGTACTGGCTCCGCCTTTTTCCCGAGGGTGGGGGAGAACCGTAT
ATAAGTGCAGTAGTCGCCGTGAACGTTCTTTTTCGCAACGGGTTTGCCGCCAGAACACAGGTAAGTGCCG
TGTGTGGTTCCCGCGGGCCTGGCCTCTTTACGGGTTATGGCCCTTGCGTGCCTTGAATTACTTCCACCTG
GCTGCAGTACGTGATTCTTGATCCCGAGCTTCGGGTTGGAAGTGGGTGGGAGAGTTCGAGGCCTTGCGCT
TAAGGAGCCCCTTCGCCTCGTGCTTGAGTTGAGGCCTGGCCTGGGCGCTGGGGCCGCCGCGTGCGAATCT
GGTGGCACCTTCGCGCCTGTCTCGCTGCTTTCGATAAGTCTCTAGCCATTTAAAATTTTTGATGACCTGC
TGCGACGCTTTTTTTCTGGCAAGATAGTCTTGTAAATGCGGGCCAAGATCTGCACACTGGTATTTCGGTT
TTTGGGGCCGCGGGCGGCGACGGGGCCCGTGCGTCCCAGCGCACATGTTCGGCGAGGCGGGGCCTGCGAG
CGCGGCCACCGAGAATCGGACGGGGGTAGTCTCAAGCTGGCCGGCCTGCTCTGGTGCCTGGCCTCGCGCC
GCCGTGTATCGCCCCGCCCTGGGCGGCAAGGCTGGCCCGGTCGGCACCAGTTGCGTGAGCGGAAAGATGG
CCGCTTCCCGGCCCTGCTGCAGGGAGCTCAAAATGGAGGACGCGGCGCTCGGGAGAGCGGGCGGGTGAGT
CACCCACACAAAGGAAAAGGGCCTTTCCGTCCTCAGCCGTCGCTTCATGTGACTCCACGGAGTACCGGGC
GCCGTCCAGGCACCTCGATTAGTTCTCGAGCTTTTGGAGTACGTCGTCTTTAGGTTGGGGGGAGGGGTTT
TATGCGATGGAGTTTCCCCACACTGAGTGGGTGGAGACTGAAGTTAGGCCAGCTTGGCACTTGATGTAAT
TCTCCTTGGAATTTGCCCTTTTTGAGTTTGGATCTTGGTTCATTCTCAAGCCTCAGACAGTGGTTCAAAG
TTTTTTTCTTCCATTTCAGGTGTCGTGAGAAGGGCGAATTCGACCCAAGTTTGTACAAAAAAGCAGGCTG
ACCGCCACCATGGTGAGCAAGGGCGAGGAGCTGTTCACCGGGGTGGTGCCCATCCTGGTCGAGCTGGACG
GCGACGTAAACGGCCACAAGTTCAGCGTGAGGGGCGAGGGCGAGGGCGATGCCACCAACGGCAAGCTGAC
CCTGAAGTTCATCTGCACCACCGGCAAGCTGCCCGTGCCCTGGCCCACCCTCGTGACCACCCTGAGCCAC
GGCGTGCAGTGCTTCGCCCGCTACCCCGACCACATGAAGCAGCACGACTTCTTCAAGTCCGCCATGCCCG
AAGGCTACGTCCAGGAGCGCACCATCTTCTTCAAGGACGACGGCACCTACAAGACCCGCGCCGAGGTGAA
GTTCGAGGGCGACACCCTAGTGAACCGCATCGAGCTGAAGGGCGTCGACTTCAAGGAGGACGGCAACATC
CTGGGGCACAAGCTGGAGTACAACTTCAACAGCCACAACATCTATATCATGGCCGTCAAGCAGAAGAACG
GCATCAAGGTGAACTTCAAGATCCGCCACAACGTGGAGGACGGCAGCGTGCAGCTCGCCGACCACTACCA
GCAGAACACCCCCATCGGCGACGGCCCCGTGCTGCTGCCCGACAGCCACTACCTGAGCACCCAGTCCGTG
CTGAGCAAAGACCCCAACGAGAAGCGCGATCACATGGTCCTGCTGGAGTTCCGCACCGCCGCCGGGATCA
CTCTCGGCATGGACGAGCTGTACAAGTAATACCCAGCTTTCTTGTACAAAGTGGTACGCGTGAATTCACT
CCTCAGGTGCAGGCTGCCTATCAGAAGGTGGTGGCTGGTGTGGCCAATGCCCTGGCTCACAAATACCACT
GAGATCTTTTTCCCTCTGCCAAAAATTATGGGGACATCATGAAGCCCCTTGAGCATCTGACTTCTGGCTA
ATAAAGGAAATTTATTTTCATTGCAATAGTGTGTTGGAATTTTTTGTGTCTCTCACTCGGAAGGACATAT
GGGAGGGCAAATCATTTAAAACATCAGAATGAGTATTTGGTTTAGAGTTTGGCAACATATGCCCATATGC
TGGCTGCCATGAACAAAGGTTGGCTATAAAGAGGTCATCAGTATATGAAACAGCCCCCTGCTGTCCATTC
CTTATTCCATAGAAAAGCCTTGACTTGAGGTTAGATTTTTTTTATATTTTGTTTTGTGTTATTTTTTTCT
TTAACATCCCTAAAATTTTCCTTACATGTTTTACTAGCCAGATTTTTCCTCCTCTCCTGACTACTCCCAG
TCATAGCTGTCCCTCTTCTCTTATGGAGATCCCTCGACCTGCAGCCCAAGCTTGGCGTAATCATGGTCAT
AGCTGTTTCCTGTGTGAAATTGTTATCCGCTCACAATTCCACACAACATACGAGCCGGAAGCATAAAGTG
TAAAGCCTGGGGTGCCTAATGAGTGAGCTAACTCACATTAATTGCGTTGCGCTCACTGCCCGCTTTCCAG
TCGGGAAACCTGTCGTGCCAGCGGATCGACAGTACTAAGCTTGGTCTAATACCCAATCTCTCGTCTTATC
CAGATGTTTTATACGCCTCTGGCCCGTGTCTCAAAATCTCTGATGTTACATTGCACAAGATAAAAATATA
TCATCATGAACAATAAAACTGTCTGCTTACATAAACAGTAATACAAGGGGTGTTATGAGCCATATTCAAC
GGGAAACGTCGAGGCCGCGATTAAATTCCAACATGGATGCTGATTTATATGGGTATAAATGGGCTCGCGA
TAATGTCGGGCAATCAGGTGCGACAATCTATCGCTTGTATGGGAAGCCCGATGCGCCAGAGTTGTTTCTG
AAACATGGCAAAGGTAGCGTTGCCAATGATGTTACAGATGAGATGGTCAGACTAAACTGGCTGACGGAAT
TTATGCCTCTTCCGACCATCAAGCATTTTATCCGTACTCCTGATGATGCATGGTTACTCACCACTGCGAT
CCCCGGAAAAACAGCATTCCAGGTATTAGAAGAATATCCTGATTCAGGTGAAAATATTGTTGATGCGCTG
GCAGTGTTCCTGCGCCGGTTGCATTCGATTCCTGTTTGTAATTGTCCTTTTAACAGCGATCGCGTATTTC
GTCTCGCTCAGGCGCAATCACGAATGAATAACGGTTTGGTTGATGCGAGTGATTTTGATGACGAGCGTAA
TGGCTGGCCTGTTGAACAAGTCTGGAAAGAAATGCATAAACTTTTGCCATTCTCACCGGATTCAGTCGTC
ACTCATGGTGATTTCTCACTTGATAACCTTATTTTTGACGAGGGGAAATTAATAGGTTGTATTGATGTTG
GACGAGTCGGAATCGCAGACCGATACCAGGATCTTGCCATCCTATGGAACTGCCTCGGTGAGTTTTCTCC
TTCATTACAGAAACGGCTTTTTCAAAAATATGGTATTGATAATCCTGATATGAATAAATTGCAGTTTCAT
TTGATGCTCGATGAGTTTTTCTAATCAGAATTGGTTAATTGGTTGTAACACTGGCAGAGCATTACGCTGA
CTTGACGGGACGGCGCAAGCTCATGACCAAAATCCCTTAACGTGAGTTACGCGTCGTTCCACTGAGCGTC
AGAGGTATCACTAGTATTACAGAGGTAAGTTATAACAGTCGCCTAACCCAATTGAGGGGATAACGCAGGA
AAGAACATGTGAGCAAAAGGCCAGCAAAAGGCCAGGAACCGTAAAAAGGCCGCGTTGCTGGCGTTTTTCC
ATAGGCTCCGCCCCCCTGACGAGCATCACAAAAATCGACGCTCAAGTCAGAGGTGGCGAAACCCGACAGG
ACTATAAAGATACCAGGCGTTTCCCCCTGGAAGCTCCCTCGTGCGCTCTCCTGTTCCGACCCTGCCGCTT
ACCGGATACCTGTCCGCCTTTCTCCCTTCGGGAAGCGTGGCGCTTTCTCATAGCTCACGCTGTAGGTATC
TCAGTTCGGTGTAGGTCGTTCGCTCCAAGCTGGGCTGTGTGCACGAACCCCCCGTTCAGCCCGACCGCTG
CGCCTTATCCGGTAACTATCGTCTTGAGTCCAACCCGGTAAGACACGACTTATCGCCACTGGCAGCAGCC
ACTGGTAACAGGATTAGCAGAGCGAGGTATGTAGGCGGTGCTACAGAGTTCTTGAAGTGGTGGCCTAACT
ACGGCTACACTAGAAGAACAGTATTTGGTATCTGCGCTCTGCTGAAGCCAGTTACCTTCGGAAAAAGAGT
TGGTAGCTCTTGATCCGGCAAACAAACCACCGCTGGTAGCGGTGGTTTTTTTGTTTGCAAGCAGCAGATT
ACGCGCAGAAAAAAAGGATCTCAAGAAGATCCTTTGATCTTTTCTACGGGGTCTGACGCTCAGTGGAACG
AAAACTCACGTTAAGGGATTTTGGTCATGAGATTATCAAAAAGGATCTTCACCTAGATCCTTTTAAATTA
AAAATGAAGTTTTAAATCAATCTAAAGTATATATGAGTAAACTTGGTCTGACAGTTACCAATGCTTAATC
AGTGAGGCACCTATCTCAGCGATCTGTCTATTTCGTTCATCCATAGTTGCCTGACTCCCCGTCGTGTAGA
TAACTACGATACGGGAGGGCTTACCATCTGGCCCCAGTGCTGCAATGATACCGCGAGAACCACGCTCACC
GGCTCCAGATTTATCAGCAATAAACCAGCCAGCCGGAAGGGCCGAGCGCAGAAGTGGTCCTGCAACTTTA
TCCGCCTCCATCCAGTCTATTAATTGTTGCCGGGAAGCTAGAGTAAGTAGTTCGCCAGTTAATAGTTTGC
GCAACGTTGTTGCCATTGCTACAGGCATCGTGGTGTCACGCTCGTCGTTTGGTATGGCTTCATTCAGCTC
CGGTTCCCAACGATCAAGGCGAGTTACATGATCCCCCATGTTGTGCAAAAAAGCGGTTAGCTCCTTCGGT
CCTCCGATCGTTGTCAGAAGTAAGTTGGCCGCAGTGTTATCACTCATGGTTATGGCAGCACTGCATAATT
CTCTTACTGTCATGCCATCCGTAAGATGCTTTTCTGTGACTGGTGAGTACTCAACCAAGTCATTCTGAGA
ATAGTGTATGCGGCGACCGAGTTGCTCTTGCCCGGCGTCAATACGGGATAATACCGCGCCACATAGCAGA
ACTTTAAAAGTGCTCATCATTGGAAAACGTTCTTCGGGGCGAAAACTCTCAAGGATCTTACCGCTGTTGA
GATCCAGTTCGATGTAACCCACTCGTGCACCCAACTGATCTTCAGCATCTTTTACTTTCACCAGCGTTTC
TGGGTGAGCAAAAACAGGAAGGCAAAATGCCGCAAAAAAGGGAATAAGGGCGACACGGAAATGTTGAATA
CTCATACTCTTCCTTTTTCAATATTATTGAAGCATTTATCAAGGTTATTGTCTCATGAGCGGATACATAT
TTGAATGTACCGAATTTCTCGAGGGCTTGTCGACGACGGCGGTCTCCGTCGTCAGGATCATGAATTCGAC
CGCCTGTCTCAAGGTGCCACCATGACCGAGTACAAGCCCACGGTGCGCCTCGCCACCCGCGACGACGTCC
CCCGGGCCGTACGCACCCTCGCCGCCGCGTTCGCCGACTACCCCGCCACGCGCCACACCGTCGACCCGGA
CCGCCACATCGAGCGGGTCACCGAGCTGCAAGAACTCTTCCTCACGCGCGTCGGGCTCGACATCGGCAAG
GTGTGGGTCGCGGACGACGGCGCCGCGGTGGCGGTCTGGACCACGCCGGAGAGCGTCGAAGCGGGGGCGG
TGTTCGCCGAGATCGGCCCGCGCATGGCCGAGTTGAGCGGTTCCCGGCTGGCCGCGCAGCAACAGATGGA
AGGCCTCCTGGCGCCGCACCGGCCCAAGGAGCCCGCGTGGTTCCTGGCCACCGTCGGCGTCTCGCCCGAC
CACCAGGGCAAGGGTCTGGGCAGCGCCGTCGTGCTCCCCGGAGTGGAGGCGGCCGAGCGCGCCGGGGTGC
CCGCCTTCCTGGAGACATCCGCGCCCCGCAACCTCCCCTTCTACGAGCGGCTCGGCTTCACCGTCACCGC
CGACGTCGAGGTGCCCGAAGGACCGCGCACCTGGTGCATGACCCGCAAGCCCGGTGCCTGAGCTTTGAGA
CTACGCGTGAATTCACTCCTCAGGTGCAGGCTGCCTATCAGAAGGTGGTGGCTGGTGTGGCCAATGCCCT
GGCTCACAAATACCACTGAGATCTTTTTCCCTCTGCCAAAAATTATGGGGACATCATGAAGCCCCTTGAG
CATCTGACTTCTGGCTAATAAAGGAAATTTATTTTCATTGCAATAGTGTGTTGGAATTTTTTGTGTCTCT
CACTCGGAAGGACATATGGGAGGGCAAATCATTTAAAACATCAGAATGAGTATTTGGTTTAGAGTTTGGC
AACATATGCCCATATGCTGGCTGCCATGAACAAAGGTTGGCTATAAAGAGGTCATCAGTATATGAAACAG
CCCCCTGCTGTCCATTCCTTATTCCATAGAAAAGCCTTGACTTGAGGTTAGATTTTTTTTATATTTTGTT
TTGTGTTATTTTTTTCTTTAACATCCCTAAAATTTTCCTTACATGTTTTACTAGCCAGATTTTTCCTCCT
CTCCTGACTACTCCCAGTCATAGCTGTCCCTCTTCTCTTATGGAGATCCCTCGACCTGCAGCCCAAGCTT
GAATTCTCTAGAATTACCCTGTTATCCCTAGGTTTACCGAGCTCTTATTGGTTTTCAAACTTCATTGACT
GTGCCGGCCGGGGCTCCGCTCCGGTCCGGCGCTCCCCCCGCATCCCCGAGCCGGCAGCGTGCGGGGCTCC
CCCGCTAGGGGGCAGCAGCGAGCCGCCCGGGGCTCCGCTCCGGTCCGGCGCTCCCCCCGCATCCCCGAGC
CGGCAGCGTGCGGGGACAGCCCGGGCACGGGGAAGGTGGCACGGGATCGCTTTCCTCTGAACGCTTCTCG
CTGCTCTTTGAGCCTGCAGACACCTGGGGGGATACGGGGAAAAAGCTAGGCTGAAAGACCGGTTCTTAGA
ATGACACGCGCCTGGGAGCTCACGGGGACAGCCCCCCCCCAAAGCCCCCAGGGATGTAATTACGTCCCTC
CCCCGCTAGGGGGCAGCAGCGAGCCGCCCGGGGCTCCGCTCCGGTCCGGCGCTCCCCCCGCATCCCCGAG
CCGGCAGCGTGCGGGGACAGCCCGGGCACGGGGAAGGTGGCACGGGATCGCTTTCCTCTGAACGCTTCTC
GCTGCTCTTTGAGCCTGCAGACACCTGGGGGGATACGGGGAAAAAGCTAACTTCTGAGACGACAACTTTG
TATAGAAAAGTTGGCTCCGAATTCGCCCTTGACAGCAGAGATCCAGTTTGGTTAATTAATT
