>Addgene plasmid #103151 | LSB-hsa-let-7d-5p | depositor partial sequence | sequence record 195352 | hsa-let-7d-5p target
AACTATGCAACCTACTACCTCT
